>Addgene plasmid #186538 | ER2-LSSmGFP | addgene full sequence | sequence record 368236 | Addgene NGS Result
TAGGGGTTCCGCGCACATTTCCCCGAAAAGTGCCACCTGACGTCGACGGATCGGGAGATCTCCCGATCCC
CTATGGTGCACTCTCAGTACAATCTGCTCTGATGCCGCATAGTTAAGCCAGTATCTGCTCCCTGCTTGTG
TGTTGGAGGTCGCTGAGTAGTGCGCGAGCAAAATTTAAGCTACAACAAGGCAAGGCTTGACCGACAATTG
CATGAAGAATCTGCTTAGGGTTAGGCGTTTTGCGCTGCTTCGCGATGTACGGGCCAGATATACGCGTTGA
CATTGATTATTGACTAGTTATTAATAGTAATCAATTACGGGGTCATTAGTTCATAGCCCATATATGGAGT
TCCGCGTTACATAACTTACGGTAAATGGCCCGCCTGGCTGACCGCCCAACGACCCCCGCCCATTGACGTC
AATAATGACGTATGTTCCCATAGTAACGCCAATAGGGACTTTCCATTGACGTCAATGGGTGGAGTATTTA
CGGTAAACTGCCCACTTGGCAGTACATCAAGTGTATCATATGCCAAGTACGCCCCCTATTGACGTCAATG
ACGGTAAATGGCCCGCCTGGCATTATGCCCAGTACATGACCTTATGGGACTTTCCTACTTGGCAGTACAT
CTACGTATTAGTCATCGCTATTACCATGGTGATGCGGTTTTGGCAGTACATCAATGGGCGTGGATAGCGG
TTTGACTCACGGGGATTTCCAAGTCTCCACCCCATTGACGTCAATGGGAGTTTGTTTTGGCACCAAAATC
AACGGGACTTTCCAAAATGTCGTAACAACTCCGCCCCATTGACGCAAATGGGCGGTAGGCGTGTACGGTG
GGAGGTCTATATAAGCAGAGCTCTCTGGCTAACTAGAGAACCCACTGCTTACTGGCTTATCGAAATTAAT
ACGACTCACTATAGGGAGACCCAAGCTTGGTACCGAGCTCGGATCCACTAGTAACGGCCGCCAGTGTGCT
GATGTTGTTGTCCGTCCCTCTCCTTCTGGGTCTGCTCGGCTTGGCGGTGGCTGAATTCGGCGTGAGCAAG
GGCGAGGAGCTGTTCACCGGGGTGGTGCCCATCCTGGTCGAGCTGGACGGCGACGTAAACGGCCACAAGT
TCAGCGTCCGCGGCGAGGGCGAGGGCGATGCCACCAACGACAAACTGTCCCTGAAGCTCATCTCCACCAC
CGGCAAGCTGCCCGTGCCCTGGCCCACCCTCGTGACCACCTTAAGCTACGGCCAGATGGTGTTCGCCCGC
TACCCTGACAACATGAAGCAGCACGACTTCTTCAAGTCCGCCATGCCCGAAGGCTACGTCCAGGAGCGCA
CCATCTCTTTCGAGGACGACGGTTACTACAAGACCCGCGCCGAGGTGAAGTTCGAGGGCGACACCCTGGT
GAACCGCATCGTGCTGAAGGGCATCGACTTCAAGGAGGACGGCAACATCCTGGGGCACAACCTGGAGTAC
AACTTCAACAGCCACAACGTCTATATCACGGCCGACAAGCAGAAGAACGGCATCAAGGCTAACTTCAAGA
TCCGCCACAACGTTGAGGACGGCGGCGTGCAGCTCGCCGACCACTACCAGCAGAACACCCCCATCGGCGA
CGGCCCCGTGCTGCTGCCCGACAACCACTACCTGAGCATCCAGTCCAAGCTGAGCAAAGACCCCAACGAG
AAGCGCGATCACATGGTCCTGAAGGAGAGGGTGACCGCCGCCGGGATTACACATGACATGAACGAGCTGT
ACAAGTCTAGAAAGGACGAGCTGTAAGGGCCCTATTCTATAGTGTCACCTAAATGCTAGAGCTCGCTGAT
CAGCCTCGACTGTGCCTTCTAGTTGCCAGCCATCTGTTGTTTGCCCCTCCCCCGTGCCTTCCTTGACCCT
GGAAGGTGCCACTCCCACTGTCCTTTCCTAATAAAATGAGGAAATTGCATCGCATTGTCTGAGTAGGTGT
CATTCTATTCTGGGGGGTGGGGTGGGGCAGGACAGCAAGGGGGAGGATTGGGAAGACAATAGCAGGCATG
CTGGGGATGCGGTGGGCTCTATGGCTTCTGAGGCGGAAAGAACCAGCTGGGGCTCTAGGGGGTATCCCC
[124 nt withheld, positions 2100-2223]
C
[91 nt withheld, positions 2225-2315]
A
[49 nt withheld, positions 2317-2365]
CCTTTGACGTTGGAGTCCACGTTCTTT
[37 nt withheld, positions 2393-2429]
ACCCTATCTCGGTCTATTCTTTTGATTTATAAGGGATTTTGCCGATTTCGGCCTATTGGTTAAAAAATGA
GCTGATTTAACAAAAATTTAACGCGAATTAATTCTGTGGAATGTGTGTCAGTTAGGGTGTGGAAAGTCCC
CAGGCTCCCCAGCAGGCAGAAGTATGCAAAGCATGCATCTCAATTAGTCAGCAACCAGGTGTGGAAAGTC
CCCAGGCTCCCCAGCAGGCAGAAGTATGCAAAGCATGCATCTCAATTAGTCAGCAACCATAGTCCCGCCC
CTAACTCCGCCCATCCCGCCCCTAACTCCGCCCAGTTCCGCCCATTCTCCGCCCCATGGCTGACTAATTT
TTTTTATTTATGCAGAGGCCGAGGCCGCCTCTGCCTCTGAGCTATTCCAGAAGTAGTGAGGAGGCTTTTT
TGGAGGCCTAGGCTTTTGCAAAAAGCTCCCGGGAGCTTGTATATCCATTTTCGGATCTGATCAAGAGACA
GGATGAGGATCGTTTCGCATGATTGAACAAGATGGATTGCACGCAGGTTCTCCGGCCGCTTGGGTGGAGA
GGCTATTCGGCTATGACTGGGCACAACAGACAATCGGCTGCTCTGATGCCGCCGTGTTCCGGCTGTCAGC
GCAGGGGCGCCCGGTTCTTTTTGTCAAGACCGACCTGTCCGGTGCCCTGAATGAACTGCAGGACGAGGCA
GCGCGGCTATCGTGGCTGGCCACGACGGGCGTTCCTTGCGCAGCTGTGCTCGACGTTGTCACTGAAGCGG
GAAGGGACTGGCTGCTATTGGGCGAAGTGCCGGGGCAGGATCTCCTGTCATCTCACCTTGCTCCTGCCGA
GAAAGTATCCATCATGGCTGATGCAATGCGGCGGCTGCATACGCTTGATCCGGCTACCTGCCCATTCGAC
CACCAAGCGAAACATCGCATCGAGCGAGCACGTACTCGGATGGAAGCCGGTCTTGTCGATCAGGATGATC
TGGACGAAGAGCATCAGGGGCTCGCGCCAGCCGAACTGTTCGCCAGGCTCAAGGCGCGCATGCCCGACGG
CGAGGATCTCGTCGTGACCCATGGCGATGCCTGCTTGCCGAATATCATGGTGGAAAATGGCCGCTTTTCT
GGATTCATCGACTGTGGCCGGCTGGGTGTGGCGGACCGCTATCAGGACATAGCGTTGGCTACCCGTGATA
TTGCTGAAGAGCTTGGCGGCGAATGGGCTGACCGCTTCCTCGTGCTTTACGGTATCGCCGCTCCCGATTC
GCAGCGCATCGCCTTCTATCGCCTTCTTGACGAGTTCTTCTGAGCGGGACTCTGGGGTTCGAAATGACCG
ACCAAGCGACGCCCAACCTGCCATCACGAGATTTCGATTCCACCGCCGCCTTCTATGAAAGGTTGGGCTT
CGGAATCGTTTTCCGGGACGCCGGCTGGATGATCCTCCAGCGCGGGGATCTCATGCTGGAGTTCTTCGCC
CACCCCAACTTGTTTATTGCAGCTTATAATGGTTACAAATAAAGCAATAGCATCACAAATTTCACAAATA
AAGCATTTTTTTCACTGCATTCTAGTTGTGGTTTGTCCAAACTCATCAATGTATCTTATCATGTCTGTAT
ACCGTCGACCTCTAGCTAGAGCTTGGCGTAATCATGGTCATAGCTGTTTCCTGTGTGAAATTGTTATCCG
CTCACAATTCCACACAACATACGAGCCGGAAGCATAAAGTGTAAAGCCTGGGGTGCCTAATGAGTGAGCT
AACTCACATTAATTGCGTTGCGCTCACTGCCCGCTTTCCAGTCGGGAAACCTGTCGTGCCAGCTGCATTA
ATGAATCGGCCAACGCGCGGGGAGAGGCGGTTTGCGTATTGGGCGCTCTTCCGCTTCCTCGCTCACTGAC
TCGCTGCGCTCGGTCGTTCGGCTGCGGCGAGCGGTATCAGCTCACTCAAAGGCGGTAATACGGTTATCCA
CAGAATCAGGGGATAACGCAGGAAAGAACATGTGAGCAAAAGGCCAGCAAAAGGCCAGGAACCGTAAAAA
GGCCGCGTTGCTGGCGTTTTTCCATAGGCTCCGCCCCCCTGACGAGCATCACAAAAATCGACGCTCAAGT
CAGAGGTGGCGAAACCCGACAGGACTATAAAGATACCAGGCGTTTCCCCCTGGAAGCTCCCTCGTGCGCT
CTCCTGTTCCGACCCTGCCGCTTACCGGATACCTGTCCGCCTTTCTCCCTTCGGGAAGCGTGGCGCTTTC
TCATAGCTCACGCTGTAGGTATCTCAGTTCGGTGTAGGTCGTTCGCTCCAAGCTGGGCTGTGTGCACGAA
CCCCCCGTTCAGCCCGACCGCTGCGCCTTATCCGGTAACTATCGTCTTGAGTCCAACCCGGTAAGACACG
ACTTATCGCCACTGGCAGCAGCCACTGGTAACAGGATTAGCAGAGCGAGGTATGTAGGCGGTGCTACAGA
GTTCTTGAAGTGGTGGCCTAACTACGGCTACACTAGAAGAACAGTATTTGGTATCTGCGCTCTGCTGAAG
CCAGTTACCTTCGGAAAAAGAGTTGGTAGCTCTTGATCCGGCAAACAAACCACCGCTGGTAGCGGTGGTT
TTTTTGTTTGCAAGCAGCAGATTACGCGCAGAAAAAAAGGATCTCAAGAAGATCCTTTGATCTTTTCTAC
GGGGTCTGACGCTCAGTGGAACGAAAACTCACGTTAAGGGATTTTGGTCATGAGATTATCAAAAAGGATC
TTCACCTAGATCCTTTTAAATTAAAAATGAAGTTTTAAATCAATCTAAAGTATATATGAGTAAACTTGGT
CTGACAGTTACCAATGCTTAATCAGTGAGGCACCTATCTCAGCGATCTGTCTATTTCGTTCATCCATAGT
TGCCTGACTCCCCGTCGTGTAGATAACTACGATACGGGAGGGCTTACCATCTGGCCCCAGTGCTGCAATG
ATACCGCGAGACCCACGCTCACCGGCTCCAGATTTATCAGCAATAAACCAGCCAGCCGGAAGGGCCGAGC
GCAGAAGTGGTCCTGCAACTTTATCCGCCTCCATCCAGTCTATTAATTGTTGCCGGGAAGCTAGAGTAAG
TAGTTCGCCAGTTAATAGTTTGCGCAACGTTGTTGCCATTGCTACAGGCATCGTGGTGTCACGCTCGTCG
TTTGGTATGGCTTCATTCAGCTCCGGTTCCCAACGATCAAGGCGAGTTACATGATCCCCCATGTTGTGCA
AAAAAGCGGTTAGCTCCTTCGGTCCTCCGATCGTTGTCAGAAGTAAGTTGGCCGCAGTGTTATCACTCAT
GGTTATGGCAGCACTGCATAATTCTCTTACTGTCATGCCATCCGTAAGATGCTTTTCTGTGACTGGTGAG
TACTCAACCAAGTCATTCTGAGAATAGTGTATGCGGCGACCGAGTTGCTCTTGCCCGGCGTCAATACGGG
ATAATACCGCGCCACATAGCAGAACTTTAAAAGTGCTCATCATTGGAAAACGTTCTTCGGGGCGAAAACT
CTCAAGGATCTTACCGCTGTTGAGATCCAGTTCGATGTAACCCACTCGTGCACCCAACTGATCTTCAGCA
TCTTTTACTTTCACCAGCGTTTCTGGGTGAGCAAAAACAGGAAGGCAAAATGCCGCAAAAAAGGGAATAA
GGGCGACACGGAAATGTTGAATACTCATACTCTTCCTTTTTCAATATTATTGAAGCATTTATCAGGGTTA
TTGTCTCATGAGCGGATACATATTTGAATGTATTTAGAAAAATAAACAAA
Features (pLannotate 1.2.2; 21 found; start..end, strand, type, name):
     72..124     -  misc_feature   bom (fragment): basis of mobility region from pBR322
    279..658     +  enhancer       CMV enhancer: human cytomegalovirus immediate early enhancer
    659..862     +  promoter       CMV promoter: human cytomegalovirus (CMV) immediate early promoter
    858..891     +  LTR            5' LTR (truncated) (fragment): truncated 5' long terminal repeat (LTR) from HIV-1
    907..925     +  promoter       T7 promoter: promoter for bacteriophage T7 RNA polymerase
   1042..1756    +  CDS            mGreenLantern (fragment): monomeric GFP derivative that displays exceptionally high brightness in cells (Campbell et al., 2020)
   1786..1804    -  promoter       SP6 promoter: promoter for bacteriophage SP6 RNA polymerase
   1830..2054    +  polyA_signal   bGH poly(A) signal: bovine growth hormone polyadenylation signal
   2058..2079    +  promoter       SV40 promoter (fragment): SV40 enhancer and early promoter
   2100..2528    +  rep_origin     f1 ori (sequence partly withheld): f1 bacteriophage origin of replication; arrow indicates direction of (+) strand synthesis
   2542..2871    +  promoter       SV40 promoter: SV40 enhancer and early promoter
   2938..3729    +  CDS            neo: KKA2_KLEPN - Also known as kan, nptII. Experimental evidence at protein level: Swiss-Prot protein existence level 1. Resistance to kanamycin, neomycin, paromomycin, ribostamycin, butirosin and gentamicin B. From Klebsiella pneumoniae.
   3753..3911    +  CDS            ble (fragment): BLE_KLEPN - Experimental evidence at protein level: Swiss-Prot protein existence level 1. Binding protein with a strong affinity to the bleomycin family of antibiotics. Binds to CL990; an antimitotic-antibiotic compound. From Klebsiella pneumoniae.
   3906..4027    +  polyA_signal   SV40 poly(A) signal: SV40 polyadenylation signal
   4100..4116    -  protein_bind   lac operator: The lac repressor binds to the lac operator to inhibit transcription in E. coli. This inhibition can be relieved by adding lactose or isopropyl-β-D-thiogalactopyranoside (IPTG). lac repressor encoded by lacI
   4124..4154    -  promoter       lac promoter: promoter for the E. coli lac operon
   4169..4190    -  protein_bind   CAP binding site: CAP binding activates transcription in the presence of cAMP. E. coli catabolite activator protein
   4203..4295    -  CDS            lacI (fragment): lac repressor; lacI; The lac repressor binds to the lac operator to inhibit transcription in E. coli. This inhibition can be relieved by adding lactose or isopropyl-β-D-thiogalactopyranoside (IPTG).
   4478..5066    -  rep_origin     ori: high-copy-number ColE1/pMB1/pBR322/pUC origin of replication
   5237..6097    -  CDS            AmpR: β-lactamase; bla; confers resistance to ampicillin, carbenicillin, and related antibiotics
   6098..13      -  promoter       AmpR promoter (across the origin): bla
