[The description below was written by a language model from this plasmid's Addgene catalogue record and pLannotate feature annotations shown in this document.]
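Description:
ER2-LSSmGFP is a mammalian expression plasmid built on the pcDNA3.1 backbone (6,189 nt in the sequenced record) that directs the long-Stokes-shift green fluorescent protein LSSmGFP to the endoplasmic reticulum. It is maintained in E. coli through a high-copy ColE1/pUC-type origin and an ampicillin resistance gene (β-lactamase with its own promoter). An SV40 promoter–driven neo cassette with an SV40 polyadenylation signal allows G418 selection of stably transfected mammalian cells. The backbone also carries an f1 origin and residual lac regulatory fragments, which have no role in the payload.

The expression unit consists of the CMV immediate-early enhancer and promoter, the fusion coding sequence cloned between BamHI and XbaI sites, and the bovine growth hormone poly(A) signal. T7 and SP6 promoters flank the insert. LSSmGFP is a synthetic 717 bp coding sequence derived from hfYFP by the substitutions T43S, G65S, L68Q, H77N, K140N, Y203I and V206K, with excitation near 400 nm and emission near 510 nm. The automated annotation labels this region as a fragment of the related protein mGreenLantern, presumably by sequence similarity.

A calreticulin-derived element is fused at the N terminus; this is presumably the signal sequence that routes the protein into the ER, although the record does not specify its extent and the feature table does not annotate it. A C-terminal KDEL motif mediates retrieval and retention in the ER lumen. According to the depositor, the Kozak sequence and ATG that previously preceded the fluorescent protein were deleted. That change should prevent internal translation initiation that would yield untargeted protein, which fits the stated improvement in ER localization. The construct serves as an ER marker for fluorescence microscopy in mammalian cells.
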