Addgene plasmid #186538: ER2-LSSmGFP
Purpose: Localization and retention of LSSmGFP fluorescent protein (ex/em = 400/510 nm) in the ER; improved targeting efficiency
Depositing lab: Gregory Petsko. Depositing organization: Cornell University. Publication: Chemically stable fluorescent proteins for advanced microscopy. Campbell BC, Paez-Segala MG, Looger LL, Petsko GA, Liu CF. Nat Methods. 2022 Nov 7. pii: 10.1038/s41592-022-01660-7. doi: 10.1038/s41592-022-01660-7. PubMed 36344833.
Backbone
  Vector backbone: pcDNA3.1
  Vector type: Mammalian Expression
  Selectable markers: Neomycin (select with G418)
Growth in bacteria
  Bacterial resistance: Ampicillin, 100 μg/mL
  Growth temperature: 37°C
  Growth strain: DH5alpha
  Copy number: High Copy
Gene/Insert
  Gene/Insert name: LSSmGFP
  Species: Synthetic
  Insert size (bp): 717
  Mutation: hfYFP-T43S/G65S/L68Q/H77N/K140N/Y203I/V206K
  Promoter: CMV
  Tag / fusion protein: Calreticulin (N terminal on insert); KDEL (C terminal on insert)
  Cloning method: Restriction Enzyme; 5′ cloning site BamHI (not destroyed); 3′ cloning site XbaI (not destroyed)
  Sequencing primers: 5′ CMV Forward (CGCAAATGGGCGGTAGGCGTG); 3′ BGH Reverse (TAGAAGGCACAGTCGAGG)
Terms and licenses: Academic/Nonprofit Terms; Industry Terms: Not Available to Industry
Depositor comments: 400 nm excitation, 510 nm emission. To improve ER localization, the Kozak sequence and ATG that were N-terminal to the FP have been deleted.
How to cite: ER2-LSSmGFP was a gift from Gregory Petsko (Addgene plasmid # 186538 ; http://n2t.net/addgene:186538 ; RRID:Addgene_186538)
